Addgene plasmid #143861: TFORF1948
Purpose: Lentiviral vector for overexpressing transcription factor ORFs with unique 24-bp barcodes. Barcodes facilitate identification of transcription factors in pooled screens.
Depositing lab: Feng Zhang. Depositing organization: Broad Institute. Publication: A transcription factor atlas of directed differentiation. Joung J, Ma S, Tay T, Geiger-Schuller KR, Kirchgatterer PC, Verdine VK, Guo B, Arias-Garcia MA, Allen WE, Singh A, Kuksenko O, Abudayyeh OO, Gootenberg JS, Fu Z, Macrae RK, Buenrostro JD, Regev A, Zhang F. Cell. 2023 Jan 5;186(1):209-229.e26. doi: 10.1016/j.cell.2022.11.026. PubMed 36608654.
Backbone
  Vector backbone: pLX_TRC317
  Backbone manufacturer: Broad Institute Genetic Perturbation Platform
  Backbone size w/o insert (bp): 8264
  Vector type: Mammalian Expression, Lentiviral
  Selectable markers: Puromycin
Growth in bacteria
  Bacterial resistance: Ampicillin, 100 μg/mL
  Growth temperature: 37°C
  Growth strain: NEB Stable
  Copy number: High Copy
Gene/Insert
  Gene/Insert name: MIER1
  Species: H. sapiens (human)
  Insert size (bp): 1799
  Entrez Gene: MIER1 (a.k.a. ER1, MI-ER1, hMI-ER1, KIAA1610, MGC131940, MGC150640, MGC150641, RP5-944N15.1, DKFZp781G0451)
  Promoter: EF1a
  Cloning method: Unknown
  Sequencing primers: 5′ GGGTGGAGACTGAAGTTAGGCCAG; 3′ CACATAGCGTAAAAGGAGCAACATAG
Terms and licenses: Academic/Nonprofit Terms; Industry Terms: Not Available to Industry
Depositor comments: NM_001077700,ENST00000401041 . The transcription factor ORF portion of this plasmid was synthesized by Genewiz. Please test multiple small colonies in case of plasmid recombination. To make this collection available in a timely manner, a portion of this collection was not fully sequenced by Addgene. If an Addgene verified full plasmid sequence is not available, please contact us prior to placing an order to request the full sequence.
How to cite: TFORF1948 was a gift from Feng Zhang (Addgene plasmid # 143861 ; http://n2t.net/addgene:143861 ; RRID:Addgene_143861)
