[The description below was written by a language model from this plasmid's Addgene catalogue record and pLannotate feature annotations shown in this document.]
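Description:
TFORF1948 is a lentiviral mammalian expression plasmid built on the pLX_TRC317 backbone that carries the human MIER1 open reading frame, one member of a barcoded transcription factor ORF collection. MIER1 is annotated as a transcriptional repressor thought to act by recruiting the histone deacetylase HDAC1. The ORF is driven by the strong constitutive EF-1α promoter and followed by a WPRE, which enhances transcript stability and expression. According to the record, each construct in the collection carries a unique 24-bp barcode so that the transcription factor can be identified in pooled screens. The barcode is not annotated in the feature table, so its position is not stated. The short U6 promoter fragment detected between the ORF and the WPRE is a partial match and no role is recorded for it. The annotated MIER1 coding match is somewhat shorter than the listed insert size of about 1.8 kb, and the total sequenced length of about 10.1 kb agrees with backbone plus insert.

The viral framework is a third-generation, self-inactivating design. An RSV promoter drives a truncated HIV-1 5' LTR, followed by the Ψ packaging signal with a gag fragment, the RRE for Rev-dependent nuclear export, a cPPT/CTS, and a ΔU3 3' LTR with a downstream SV40 poly(A) signal. Upstream of the EF-1α cassette, an SV40 early promoter/origin drives puromycin N-acetyltransferase, allowing selection of transduced cells. In bacteria, the plasmid is maintained through a high-copy ColE1/pUC origin and ampicillin resistance, and an f1 origin and lac-derived remnants are also present. The depositor notes a risk of recombination during propagation. The construct is intended for MIER1 overexpression, alone or within pooled screens such as directed differentiation studies.
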