Features (pLannotate 1.2.2; 31 found; start..end, strand, type, name):
      5..231     +  promoter       RSV promoter: Rous sarcoma virus enhancer/promoter
    232..412     +  LTR            5' LTR (truncated): truncated 5' long terminal repeat (LTR) from HIV-1
    459..584     +  misc_feature   HIV-1 Ψ: packaging signal of human immunodeficiency virus type 1
    568..931     +  CDS            HIV-1 gag (fragment): gag protein from human immunodeficiency virus 1; gag
   1077..1310    +  misc_feature   RRE: The Rev response element (RRE) of HIV-1 allows for Rev-dependent mRNA export from the nucleus to the cytoplasm.
   1687..1713    +  CDS            Rev (fragment): human immunodeficiency virus 1 (HIV-1) Rev protein; rev; enhances nuclear export of unspliced and incompletely spliced viral mRNAs
   1720..1743    +  promoter       SV40 promoter (fragment): SV40 early promoter
   1744..1815    +  promoter       SV40 promoter (fragment): SV40 enhancer and early promoter
   1839..1974    +  rep_origin     SV40 ori: SV40 origin of replication
   2020..2616    +  CDS            PuroR (fragment): puromycin N-acetyltransferase; pac from Streptomyces; confers resistance to puromycin
   2665..2782    +  misc_feature   cPPT/CTS: central polypurine tract and central termination sequence of HIV-1
   2847..2913    +  CDS            small t antigen (fragment): SV40 (simian virus 40) small t antigen
   2920..4098    +  promoter       EF-1α promoter: strong constitutive promoter for human elongation factor EF-1α
   4283..5809    +  CDS            MIER1: MIER1_HUMAN - Also known as KIAA1610. Experimental evidence at protein level: Swiss-Prot protein existence level 1. Transcriptional repressor regulating the expression of a number of genes including SP1 target genes. Probably functions through recruitment of HDAC1 a histone deacetylase involved in chromatin silencing. From Homo sapiens (Human).
   5825..5878    +  promoter       U6 promoter (fragment): RNA polymerase III promoter for human U6 snRNA
   5920..6508    +  misc_feature   WPRE: woodchuck hepatitis virus posttranscriptional regulatory element
   6559..6578    +  misc_feature   cPPT/CTS (fragment): central polypurine tract and central termination sequence of HIV-1
   6580..6813    +  LTR            3' LTR (ΔU3): self-inactivating 3' long terminal repeat (LTR) from HIV-1
   6891..7012    +  polyA_signal   SV40 poly(A) signal: SV40 polyadenylation signal
   7052..7187    +  rep_origin     SV40 ori: SV40 origin of replication
   7208..7226    -  promoter       T7 promoter: promoter for bacteriophage T7 RNA polymerase
   7234..7389    +  CDS            lacZα (fragment): LacZα fragment of β-galactosidase; lacZ fragment
   7394..7822    +  rep_origin     f1 ori (sequence partly withheld): f1 bacteriophage origin of replication; arrow indicates direction of (+) strand synthesis
   7875..7979    +  promoter       AmpR promoter: bla
   7980..8840    +  CDS            AmpR: β-lactamase; bla; confers resistance to ampicillin, carbenicillin, and related antibiotics
   9011..9599    +  rep_origin     ori: high-copy-number ColE1/pMB1/pBR322/pUC origin of replication
   9782..9874    +  CDS            lacI (fragment): lac repressor; lacI; The lac repressor binds to the lac operator to inhibit transcription in E. coli. This inhibition can be relieved by adding lactose or isopropyl-β-D-thiogalactopyranoside (IPTG).
   9887..9908    +  protein_bind   CAP binding site: CAP binding activates transcription in the presence of cAMP. E. coli catabolite activator protein
   9923..9953    +  promoter       lac promoter: promoter for the E. coli lac operon
   9961..9977    +  protein_bind   lac operator: The lac repressor binds to the lac operator to inhibit transcription in E. coli. This inhibition can be relieved by adding lactose or isopropyl-β-D-thiogalactopyranoside (IPTG). lac repressor encoded by lacI
  10022..10040   +  promoter       T3 promoter: promoter for bacteriophage T3 RNA polymerase
>Addgene plasmid #143861 | TFORF1948 | addgene full sequence | sequence record 396289 | Addgene NGS Result
TTAATGTAGTCTTATGCAATACTCTTGTAGTCTTGCAACATGGTAACGATGAGTTAGCAACATGCCTTAC
AAGGAGAGAAAAAGCACCGTGCATGCCGATTGGTGGAAGTAAGGTGGTACGATCGTGCCTTATTAGGAAG
GCAACAGACGGGTCTGACATGGATTGGACGAACCACTGAATTGCCGCATTGCAGAGATATTGTATTTAAG
TGCCTAGCTCGATACATAAACGGGTCTCTCTGGTTAGACCAGATCTGAGCCTGGGAGCTCTCTGGCTAAC
TAGGGAACCCACTGCTTAAGCCTCAATAAAGCTTGCCTTGAGTGCTTCAAGTAGTGTGTGCCCGTCTGTT
GTGTGACTCTGGTAACTAGAGATCCCTCAGACCCTTTTAGTCAGTGTGGAAAATCTCTAGCAGTGGCGCC
CGAACAGGGACTTGAAAGCGAAAGGGAAACCAGAGGAGCTCTCTCGACGCAGGACTCGGCTTGCTGAAGC
GCGCACGGCAAGAGGCGAGGGGCGGCGACTGGTGAGTACGCCAAAAATTTTGACTAGCGGAGGCTAGAAG
GAGAGAGATGGGTGCGAGAGCGTCAGTATTAAGCGGGGGAGAATTAGATCGCGATGGGAAAAAATTCGGT
TAAGGCCAGGGGGAAAGAAAAAATATAAATTAAAACATATAGTATGGGCAAGCAGGGAGCTAGAACGATT
CGCAGTTAATCCTGGCCTGTTAGAAACATCAGAAGGCTGTAGACAAATACTGGGACAGCTACAACCATCC
CTTCAGACAGGATCAGAAGAACTTAGATCATTATATAATACAGTAGCAACCCTCTATTGTGTGCATCAAA
GGATAGAGATAAAAGACACCAAGGAAGCTTTAGACAAGATAGAGGAAGAGCAAAACAAAAGTAAGACCAC
CGCACAGCAAGCGGCCGCTGATCTTCAGACCTGGAGGAGGAGATATGAGGGACAATTGGAGAAGTGAATT
ATATAAATATAAAGTAGTAAAAATTGAACCATTAGGAGTAGCACCCACCAAGGCAAAGAGAAGAGTGGTG
CAGAGAGAAAAAAGAGCAGTGGGAATAGGAGCTTTGTTCCTTGGGTTCTTGGGAGCAGCAGGAAGCACTA
TGGGCGCAGCGTCAATGACGCTGACGGTACAGGCCAGACAATTATTGTCTGGTATAGTGCAGCAGCAGAA
CAATTTGCTGAGGGCTATTGAGGCGCAACAGCATCTGTTGCAACTCACAGTCTGGGGCATCAAGCAGCTC
CAGGCAAGAATCCTGGCTGTGGAAAGATACCTAAAGGATCAACAGCTCCTGGGGATTTGGGGTTGCTCTG
GAAAACTCATTTGCACCACTGCTGTGCCTTGGAATGCTAGTTGGAGTAATAAATCTCTGGAACAGATTTG
GAATCACACGACCTGGATGGAGTGGGACAGAGAAATTAACAATTACACAAGCTTAATACACTCCTTAATT
GAAGAATCGCAAAACCAGCAAGAAAAGAATGAACAAGAATTATTGGAATTAGATAAATGGGCAAGTTTGT
GGAATTGGTTTAACATAACAAATTGGCTGTGGTATATAAAATTATTCATAATGATAGTAGGAGGCTTGGT
AGGTTTAAGAATAGTTTTTGCTGTACTTTCTATAGTGAATAGAGTTAGGCAGGGATATTCACCATTATCG
TTTCAGACCCACCTCCCAACCCCGAGGGGACCCATGCATTGCATCTCAATTAGTCAGCAACCAGGTGTGG
AAAGTCCCCAGGCTCCCCAGCAGGCAGAAGTATGCAAAGCATGCGTCTCAATTAGTCAGCAACCATAGTC
CCGCCCCTAACTCCGCCCATCCCGCCCCTAACTCCGCCCAGTTCCGCCCATTCTCCGCCCCATGGCTGAC
TAATTTTTTTTATTTATGCAGAGGCCGAGGCCGCCTCGGCCTCTGAGCTATTCCAGAAGTAGTGAGGAGG
CTTTTTTGGAGGCCTAGGCTTTTGCAAAAAGCTTTCTAGAGGTACCACCGGAGCTTACCATGACCGAGTA
CAAGCCCACGGTGCGCCTCGCCACCCGCGACGACGTCCCCAGGGCCGTACGCACCCTCGCCGCCGCGTTC
GCCGACTACCCCGCCACGCGCCACACCGTCGATCCGGACCGCCACATCGAGCGGGTCACCGAGCTGCAAG
AACTCTTCCTCACGCGCGTCGGGCTCGACATCGGCAAGGTGTGGGTCGCGGACGACGGCGCCGCCGTGGC
GGTCTGGACCACGCCGGAGAGCGTCGAAGCGGGGGCGGTGTTCGCCGAGATCGGCCCGCGCATGGCCGAG
TTGAGCGGTTCCCGGCTGGCCGCGCAGCAACAGATGGAAGGCCTCCTGGCGCCGCACCGGCCCAAGGAGC
CCGCGTGGTTCCTGGCCACCGTCGGCGTCTCGCCCGACCACCAGGGCAAGGGTCTGGGCAGCGCCGTCGT
GCTCCCCGGAGTGGAGGCGGCCGAGCGCGCCGGGGTGCCCGCCTTCCTGGAGACCTCCGCGCCCCGCAAC
CTCCCCTTCTACGAGCGGCTCGGCTTCACCGTCACCGCCGACGTCGAGGTGCCCGAAGGACCGCGCACCT
GGTGCATGACCCGCAAGCCCGGTGCCAGTTAACGAATTCTAGATCTTGAGACAAATGGCAGTATTCATCC
ACAATTTTAAAAGAAAAGGGGGGATTGGGGGGTACAGTGCAGGGGAAAGAATAGTAGACATAATAGCAAC
AGACATACAAACTAAAGAATTACAAAAACAAATTACAAAAATTCAAAATTTTCGGGTTTATTACAGGGAC
AGCAGAGATCCACTTTGGCGCCGGCTCGAGGCCTGCAGGTGCAAAGATGGATAAAGTTTTAAACAGAGAG
GAATCTTTGCAGCTAATGGACCTTCTAGGTCTTGAAAGGAGTGGGAATTGGCTCCGGTGCCCGTCAGTGG
GCAGAGCGCACATCGCCCACAGTCCCCGAGAAGTTGGGGGGAGGGGTCGGCAATTGAACCGGTGCCTAGA
GAAGGTGGCGCGGGGTAAACTGGGAAAGTGATGTCGTGTACTGGCTCCGCCTTTTTCCCGAGGGTGGGGG
AGAACCGTATATAAGTGCAGTAGTCGCCGTGAACGTTCTTTTTCGCAACGGGTTTGCCGCCAGAACACAG
GTAAGTGCCGTGTGTGGTTCCCGCGGGCCTGGCCTCTTTACGGGTTATGGCCCTTGCGTGCCTTGAATTA
CTTCCACCTGGCTGCAGTACGTGATTCTTGATCCCGAGCTTCGGGTTGGAAGTGGGTGGGAGAGTTCGAG
GCCTTGCGCTTAAGGAGCCCCTTCGCCTCGTGCTTGAGTTGAGGCCTGGCCTGGGCGCTGGGGCCGCCGC
GTGCGAATCTGGTGGCACCTTCGCGCCTGTCTCGCTGCTTTCGATAAGTCTCTAGCCATTTAAAATTTTT
GATGACCTGCTGCGACGCTTTTTTTCTGGCAAGATAGTCTTGTAAATGCGGGCCAAGATCTGCACACTGG
TATTTCGGTTTTTGGGGCCGCGGGCGGCGACGGGGCCCGTGCGTCCCAGCGCACATGTTCGGCGAGGCGG
GGCCTGCGAGCGCGGCCACCGAGAATCGGACGGGGGTAGTCTCAAGCTGGCCGGCCTGCTCTGGTGCCTG
GCCTCGCGCCGCCGTGTATCGCCCCGCCCTGGGCGGCAAGGCTGGCCCGGTCGGCACCAGTTGCGTGAGC
GGAAAGATGGCCGCTTCCCGGCCCTGCTGCAGGGAGCTCAAAATGGAGGACGCGGCGCTCGGGAGAGCGG
GCGGGTGAGTCACCCACACAAAGGAAAAGGGCCTTTCCGTCCTCAGCCGTCGCTTCATGTGACTCCACGG
AGTACCGGGCGCCGTCCAGGCACCTCGATTAGTTCTCGAGCTTTTGGAGTACGTCGTCTTTAGGTTGGGG
GGAGGGGTTTTATGCGATGGAGTTTCCCCACACTGAGTGGGTGGAGACTGAAGTTAGGCCAGCTTGGCAC
TTGATGTAATTCTCCTTGGAATTTGCCCTTTTTGAGTTTGGATCTTGGTTCATTCTCAAGCCTCAGACAG
TGGTTCAAAGTTTTTTTCTTCCATTTCAGGTGTCGTGAGGCTAGCACCGCCACCATGGATGGGGCTTCTT
CAGGCGGTGGCGGCAGCAGCGAAGGTGGCGGCGGCAGCAGCGGCAGCGGCTATGGTGTGGTCGCTCGATT
CTCCCAGTGCCTGGCTGAGTTTCGGACGTGGTTAAGAACCAACTGGTTGAGGTTCAATGCAGACAAGACG
GATGTGATGCTGCCATCTGTTGAATCTTCAAGTCCAGGAGGTTCAGCAACATCAGATGACCATGAATTTG
ATCCATCAGCTGACATGCTGGTTCATGATTTTGATGATGAACGAACATTAGAAGAGGAAGAAATGATGGA
AGGAGAAACAAACTTCAGCTCTGAAATAGAAGATCTTGCAAGGGAAGGCGACATGCCAATTCATGAACTT
CTCAGCCTTTATGGTTATGGTAGTACTGTTCGACTACCTGAAGAAGATGAGGAAGAGGAAGAAGAGGAAG
AAGAAGGTGAAGATGATGAAGATGCTGATAATGATGACAACAGTGGCTGTAGTGGGGAAAATAAAGAGGA
GAATATAAAGGATTCATCAGGTCAGGAGGATGAAACTCAGTCTTCCAATGATGATCCATCACAATCTGTT
GCTTCTCAAGATGCCCAGGAAATAATCCGCCCACGTCGATGTAAATATTTTGATACAAATAGTGAAGTAG
AAGAAGAATCTGAAGAAGATGAAGATTATATTCCATCAGAAGACTGGAAAAAGGAGATTATGGTGGGCTC
CATGTTTCAAGCAGAAATTCCAGTTGGCATTTGTAGATACAAAGAAAATGAAAAAGTATATGAAAATGAT
GATCAGCTCCTGTGGGACCCTGAGTACTTACCAGAAGATAAAGTGATTATATTTCTTAAAGATGCATCTA
GAAGAACAGGTGATGAGAAGGGTGTAGAAGCAATTCCTGAAGGATCTCACATAAAAGACAATGAACAGGC
TTTATATGAATTGGTTAAATGCAATTTTGATACAGAAGAAGCATTGAGAAGATTAAGATTTAATGTAAAA
GCAGCTAGAGAGGAATTATCTGTTTGGACAGAGGAAGAGTGTAGAAATTTTGAACAAGGGCTGAAGGCCT
ATGGAAAGGATTTTCATTTGATTCAGGCTAATAAAGTCCGAACAAGGTCAGTTGGTGAATGTGTAGCATT
CTATTACATGTGGAAAAAATCTGAACGTTATGATTTCTTTGCTCAGCAAACACGATTTGGAAAGAAGAAA
TATAATCTTCATCCTGGTGTAACGGATTACATGGATCGTCTTCTAGACGAAAGTGAAAGTGCTGCATCTA
GTCGAGCACCATCCCCTCCCCCAACTGCATCAAACAGTAGTAACAGCCAGTCTGAGAAAGAAGATGGCAC
TGTAAGCACTGCTAATCAAAATGGAGTGTCATCTAATGGACCAGGTGAAATATTAAACAAAGAGGAAGTA
AAAGTTGAAGGGTTACACATTAATGGACCAACAGGTGGAAATAAGAAACCACTTCATGCAGATATGGATA
CTAATGGTTATGAAACAGATAACCTTACCACTGACCCAAAACTTGCCCATATGACTGCAAGAAATGAAAA
TGATTTTGATGAAAAAAGTGAGAGACCTGCCAAAAGGCGAAGGGTAAACAGCAATGGAAAAGAAAGTCCA
GGTTCTTCTGAATTTTTCCAAGAAGCAGTCTCACATGGGAAATTTGAAGAACTTGAAAACACAGATGACT
AGTAATGAACTAGTCCGTAACTTGAAAGTATTTCGATTTCTTGGCTTTATATATCTTGTGGAAAGGACGA
CAGGAGTTGCGGTAGAGCCCAATTACGCGTTAAGTCGACAATCAACCTCTGGATTACAAAATTTGTGAAA
GATTGACTGGTATTCTTAACTATGTTGCTCCTTTTACGCTATGTGGATACGCTGCTTTAATGCCTTTGTA
TCATGCTATTGCTTCCCGTATGGCTTTCATTTTCTCCTCCTTGTATAAATCCTGGTTGCTGTCTCTTTAT
GAGGAGTTGTGGCCCGTTGTCAGGCAACGTGGCGTGGTGTGCACTGTGTTTGCTGACGCAACCCCCACTG
GTTGGGGCATTGCCACCACCTGTCAGCTCCTTTCCGGGACTTTCGCTTTCCCCCTCCCTATTGCCACGGC
GGAACTCATCGCCGCCTGCCTTGCCCGCTGCTGGACAGGGGCTCGGCTGTTGGGCACTGACAATTCCGTG
GTGTTGTCGGGGAAATCATCGTCCTTTCCTTGGCTGCTCGCCTGTGTTGCCACCTGGATTCTGCGCGGGA
CGTCCTTCTGCTACGTCCCTTCGGCCCTCAATCCAGCGGACCTTCCTTCCCGCGGCCTGCTGCCGGCTCT
GCGGCCTCTTCCGCGTCTTCGCCTTCGCCCTCAGACGAGTCGGATCTCCCTTTGGGCCGCCTCCCCGCGT
CGACTTTAAGACCAATGACTTACAAGGCAGCTGTAGATCTTAGCCACTTTTTAAAAGAAAAGGGGGGACT
GGAAGGGCTAATTCACTCCCAACGAAGACAAGATCTGCTTTTTGCTTGTACTGGGTCTCTCTGGTTAGAC
CAGATCTGAGCCTGGGAGCTCTCTGGCTAACTAGGGAACCCACTGCTTAAGCCTCAATAAAGCTTGCCTT
GAGTGCTTCAAGTAGTGTGTGCCCGTCTGTTGTGTGACTCTGGTAACTAGAGATCCCTCAGACCCTTTTA
GTCAGTGTGGAAAATCTCTAGCAGTACGTATAGTAGTTCATGTCATCTTATTATTCAGTATTTATAACTT
GCAAAGAAATGAATATCAGAGAGTGAGAGGAACTTGTTTATTGCAGCTTATAATGGTTACAAATAAAGCA
ATAGCATCACAAATTTCACAAATAAAGCATTTTTTTCACTGCATTCTAGTTGTGGTTTGTCCAAACTCAT
CAATGTATCTTATCATGTCTGGCTCTAGCTATCCCGCCCCTAACTCCGCCCATCCCGCCCCTAACTCCGC
CCAGTTCCGCCCATTCTCCGCCCCATGGCTGACTAATTTTTTTTATTTATGCAGAGGCCGAGGCCGCCTC
GGCCTCTGAGCTATTCCAGAAGTAGTGAGGAGGCTTTTTTGGAGGCCTAGGGACGTACCCAATTCGCCCT
ATAGTGAGTCGTATTACGCGCGCTCACTGGCCGTCGTTTTACAACGTCGTGACTGGGAAAACCCTGGCGT
TACCCAACTTAATCGCCTTGCAGCACATCCCCCTTTCGCCAGCTGGCGTAATAGCGAAGAGGCCCGCACC
GATCGCCCTTCCCAACAGTTGCGCAGCCTGAATGGCGAATGGG
[124 nt withheld, positions 7394-7517]
C
[91 nt withheld, positions 7519-7609]
A
[49 nt withheld, positions 7611-7659]
CCTTTGACGTTGGAGTCCACGTTCTTT
[37 nt withheld, positions 7687-7723]
ACCCTATCTCGGTCTATTCTTTTGATTTATAAGGGATTTTGCCGATTTCGGCCTATTGGTTAAAAAATGA
GCTGATTTAACAAAAATTTAACGCGAATTTTAACAAAATATTAACGCTTACAATTTAGGTGGCACTTTTC
GGGGAAATGTGCGCGGAACCCCTATTTGTTTATTTTTCTAAATACATTCAAATATGTATCCGCTCATGAG
ACAATAACCCTGATAAATGCTTCAATAATATTGAAAAAGGAAGAGTATGAGTATTCAACATTTCCGTGTC
GCCCTTATTCCCTTTTTTGCGGCATTTTGCCTTCCTGTTTTTGCTCACCCAGAAACGCTGGTGAAAGTAA
AAGATGCTGAAGATCAGTTGGGTGCACGAGTGGGTTACATCGAACTGGATCTCAACAGCGGTAAGATCCT
TGAGAGTTTTCGCCCCGAAGAACGTTTTCCAATGATGAGCACTTTTAAAGTTCTGCTATGTGGCGCGGTA
TTATCCCGTATTGACGCCGGGCAAGAGCAACTCGGTCGCCGCATACACTATTCTCAGAATGACTTGGTTG
AGTACTCACCAGTCACAGAAAAGCATCTTACGGATGGCATGACAGTAAGAGAATTATGCAGTGCTGCCAT
AACCATGAGTGATAACACTGCGGCCAACTTACTTCTGACAACGATCGGAGGACCGAAGGAGCTAACCGCT
TTTTTGCACAACATGGGGGATCATGTAACTCGCCTTGATCGTTGGGAACCGGAGCTGAATGAAGCCATAC
CAAACGACGAGCGTGACACCACGATGCCTGTAGCAATGGCAACAACGTTGCGCAAACTATTAACTGGCGA
ACTACTTACTCTAGCTTCCCGGCAACAATTAATAGACTGGATGGAGGCGGATAAAGTTGCAGGACCACTT
CTGCGCTCGGCCCTTCCGGCTGGCTGGTTTATTGCTGATAAATCTGGAGCCGGTGAGCGTGGGTCTCGCG
GTATCATTGCAGCACTGGGGCCAGATGGTAAGCCCTCCCGTATCGTAGTTATCTACACGACGGGGAGTCA
GGCAACTATGGATGAACGAAATAGACAGATCGCTGAGATAGGTGCCTCACTGATTAAGCATTGGTAACTG
TCAGACCAAGTTTACTCATATATACTTTAGATTGATTTAAAACTTCATTTTTAATTTAAAAGGATCTAGG
TGAAGATCCTTTTTGATAATCTCATGACCAAAATCCCTTAACGTGAGTTTTCGTTCCACTGAGCGTCAGA
CCCCGTAGAAAAGATCAAAGGATCTTCTTGAGATCCTTTTTTTCTGCGCGTAATCTGCTGCTTGCAAACA
AAAAAACCACCGCTACCAGCGGTGGTTTGTTTGCCGGATCAAGAGCTACCAACTCTTTTTCCGAAGGTAA
CTGGCTTCAGCAGAGCGCAGATACCAAATACTGTTCTTCTAGTGTAGCCGTAGTTAGGCCACCACTTCAA
GAACTCTGTAGCACCGCCTACATACCTCGCTCTGCTAATCCTGTTACCAGTGGCTGCTGCCAGTGGCGAT
AAGTCGTGTCTTACCGGGTTGGACTCAAGACGATAGTTACCGGATAAGGCGCAGCGGTCGGGCTGAACGG
GGGGTTCGTGCACACAGCCCAGCTTGGAGCGAACGACCTACACCGAACTGAGATACCTACAGCGTGAGCT
ATGAGAAAGCGCCACGCTTCCCGAAGGGAGAAAGGCGGACAGGTATCCGGTAAGCGGCAGGGTCGGAACA
GGAGAGCGCACGAGGGAGCTTCCAGGGGGAAACGCCTGGTATCTTTATAGTCCTGTCGGGTTTCGCCACC
TCTGACTTGAGCGTCGATTTTTGTGATGCTCGTCAGGGGGGCGGAGCCTATGGAAAAACGCCAGCAACGC
GGCCTTTTTACGGTTCCTGGCCTTTTGCTGGCCTTTTGCTCACATGTTCTTTCCTGCGTTATCCCCTGAT
TCTGTGGATAACCGTATTACCGCCTTTGAGTGAGCTGATACCGCTCGCCGCAGCCGAACGACCGAGCGCA
GCGAGTCAGTGAGCGAGGAAGCGGAAGAGCGCCCAATACGCAAACCGCCTCTCCCCGCGCGTTGGCCGAT
TCATTAATGCAGCTGGCACGACAGGTTTCCCGACTGGAAAGCGGGCAGTGAGCGCAACGCAATTAATGTG
AGTTAGCTCACTCATTAGGCACCCCAGGCTTTACACTTTATGCTTCCGGCTCGTATGTTGTGTGGAATTG
TGAGCGGATAACAATTTCACACAGGAAACAGCTATGACCATGATTACGCCAAGCGCGCAATTAACCCTCA
CTAAAGGGAACAAAAGCTGGAGCTGCAAGC
