>Addgene plasmid #143861 | TFORF1948 | depositor partial sequence | sequence record 283710 | Insert
ACCGCCACCATGGATGGGGCTTCTTCAGGCGGTGGCGGCAGCAGCGAAGGTGGCGGCGGCAGCAGCGGCA
GCGGCTATGGTGTGGTCGCTCGATTCTCCCAGTGCCTGGCTGAGTTTCGGACGTGGTTAAGAACCAACTG
GTTGAGGTTCAATGCAGACAAGACGGATGTGATGCTGCCATCTGTTGAATCTTCAAGTCCAGGAGGTTCA
GCAACATCAGATGACCATGAATTTGATCCATCAGCTGACATGCTGGTTCATGATTTTGATGATGAACGAA
CATTAGAAGAGGAAGAAATGATGGAAGGAGAAACAAACTTCAGCTCTGAAATAGAAGATCTTGCAAGGGA
AGGCGACATGCCAATTCATGAACTTCTCAGCCTTTATGGTTATGGTAGTACTGTTCGACTACCTGAAGAA
GATGAGGAAGAGGAAGAAGAGGAAGAAGAAGGTGAAGATGATGAAGATGCTGATAATGATGACAACAGTG
GCTGTAGTGGGGAAAATAAAGAGGAGAATATAAAGGATTCATCAGGTCAGGAGGATGAAACTCAGTCTTC
CAATGATGATCCATCACAATCTGTTGCTTCTCAAGATGCCCAGGAAATAATCCGCCCACGTCGATGTAAA
TATTTTGATACAAATAGTGAAGTAGAAGAAGAATCTGAAGAAGATGAAGATTATATTCCATCAGAAGACT
GGAAAAAGGAGATTATGGTGGGCTCCATGTTTCAAGCAGAAATTCCAGTTGGCATTTGTAGATACAAAGA
AAATGAAAAAGTATATGAAAATGATGATCAGCTCCTGTGGGACCCTGAGTACTTACCAGAAGATAAAGTG
ATTATATTTCTTAAAGATGCATCTAGAAGAACAGGTGATGAGAAGGGTGTAGAAGCAATTCCTGAAGGAT
CTCACATAAAAGACAATGAACAGGCTTTATATGAATTGGTTAAATGCAATTTTGATACAGAAGAAGCATT
GAGAAGATTAAGATTTAATGTAAAAGCAGCTAGAGAGGAATTATCTGTTTGGACAGAGGAAGAGTGTAGA
AATTTTGAACAAGGGCTGAAGGCCTATGGAAAGGATTTTCATTTGATTCAGGCTAATAAAGTCCGAACAA
GGTCAGTTGGTGAATGTGTAGCATTCTATTACATGTGGAAAAAATCTGAACGTTATGATTTCTTTGCTCA
GCAAACACGATTTGGAAAGAAGAAATATAATCTTCATCCTGGTGTAACGGATTACATGGATCGTCTTCTA
GACGAAAGTGAAAGTGCTGCATCTAGTCGAGCACCATCCCCTCCCCCAACTGCATCAAACAGTAGTAACA
GCCAGTCTGAGAAAGAAGATGGCACTGTAAGCACTGCTAATCAAAATGGAGTGTCATCTAATGGACCAGG
TGAAATATTAAACAAAGAGGAAGTAAAAGTTGAAGGGTTACACATTAATGGACCAACAGGTGGAAATAAG
AAACCACTTCATGCAGATATGGATACTAATGGTTATGAAACAGATAACCTTACCACTGACCCAAAACTTG
CCCATATGACTGCAAGAAATGAAAATGATTTTGATGAAAAAAGTGAGAGACCTGCCAAAAGGCGAAGGGT
AAACAGCAATGGAAAAGAAAGTCCAGGTTCTTCTGAATTTTTCCAAGAAGCAGTCTCACATGGGAAATTT
GAAGAACTTGAAAACACAGATGACTAGTAATGAACTAGTCCGTAACTTGAAAGTATTTCGATTTCTTGGC
TTTATATATCTTGTGGAAAGGACGACAGGAGTTGCGGTAGAGCCCAATT
