>Addgene plasmid #143861 | TFORF1948 | depositor partial sequence | sequence record 283711 | Barcode
CAGGAGTTGCGGTAGAGCCCAATT
